Addgene plasmid #228786: pAcBac3-EcTrp-TGA-EGFP**
Purpose: EcTrp aaRS/tRNA system for TGA suppression with EGFP containing two stop codons for dual suppression
Depositing lab: Abhishek Chatterjee. Depositing organization: Boston College. Publication: An Efficient Opal-Suppressor Tryptophanyl Pair Creates New Routes for Simultaneously Incorporating up to Three Distinct Noncanonical Amino Acids into Proteins in Mammalian Cells. Osgood AO, Zheng Y, Roy SJS, Biris N, Hussain M, Loynd C, Jewel D, Italia JS, Chatterjee A. Angew Chem Int Ed Engl. 2023 May 2;62(19):e202219269. doi: 10.1002/anie.202219269. Epub 2023 Apr 12. PubMed 36905325.
Backbone
  Vector backbone: pAcBac3
  Total vector size (bp): 13448
  Vector type: Mammalian Expression ; Baculoviral
Growth in bacteria
  Bacterial resistance: Ampicillin, 100 μg/mL
  Growth temperature: 37°C
  Growth strain: DH5alpha
  Copy number: High Copy
Gene/Insert 1
  Gene/Insert name: EcTrpRS (alt names: EcWRS-h14; E. coli tryptophanyl synthetase)
  Species: E. coli
Gene/Insert 2
  Gene/Insert name: EcWtR
  Species: E. coli
  Mutation: TGA suppressor
Gene/Insert 3
  Gene/Insert name: EGFP** (alt name: EGFP-40-TAG-152-TGA)
Terms and licenses: Academic/Nonprofit Terms; Industry Terms: Not Available to Industry
How to cite: pAcBac3-EcTrp-TGA-EGFP** was a gift from Abhishek Chatterjee (Addgene plasmid # 228786 ; http://n2t.net/addgene:228786 ; RRID:Addgene_228786)
