[The description below was written by a language model from this plasmid's Addgene catalogue record and pLannotate feature annotations shown in this document.]
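Description:
pAcBac3-EcTrp-TGA-EGFP** is a 13.4 kb mammalian expression and baculoviral transfer plasmid built on the pAcBac3 backbone. It carries an engineered E. coli tryptophanyl-tRNA synthetase/tRNA pair for opal (TGA) suppression together with a reporter for dual nonsense suppression. It is propagated in E. coli as a high-copy plasmid through a ColE1/pUC-type origin with ampicillin selection, and it also contains an f1 origin. The payload lies between Tn7R and Tn7L mini-transposon ends along with a gentamicin resistance gene, the standard arrangement for transposing a cassette into a baculovirus bacmid. A polyhedrin promoter drives VSV-G within the same region. Expressing VSV-G in insect cells pseudotypes the resulting baculovirus, which improves transduction of mammalian cells (BacMam-style delivery). The plasmid can presumably also be transfected directly.

Three functional units sit inside the transposable region. The synthetase (EcTrpRS, variant EcWRS-h14, annotated as trpS) is expressed from a CMV enhancer/promoter and terminated by a bGH polyadenylation signal. Four tandem copies of a U6 promoter–tRNA cassette supply the E. coli tRNA-Trp (EcWtR) altered to decode TGA, with the repeats raising suppressor tRNA levels. The reporter EGFP** is driven by a CAG-type arrangement (CMV enhancer, chicken β-actin promoter, chimeric intron) and followed by WPRE and a rabbit β-globin poly(A) signal. Its coding sequence carries a TAG codon at position 40 and a TGA codon at position 152.

Full-length fluorescent EGFP therefore requires suppression of both stop codons. This plasmid supplies only the TGA-decoding pair, so a separate amber-suppressing pair must be provided. The construct is used to assess simultaneous site-specific incorporation of distinct noncanonical amino acids in mammalian cells.
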