Features (pLannotate 1.2.2; 37 found; start..end, strand, type, name):
    102..556     +  rep_origin     f1 ori (sequence partly withheld): f1 bacteriophage origin of replication; arrow indicates direction of (+) strand synthesis
    582..686     +  promoter       AmpR promoter: bla
    687..1547    +  CDS            AmpR: β-lactamase; bla; confers resistance to ampicillin, carbenicillin, and related antibiotics
   1718..2306    +  rep_origin     ori: high-copy-number ColE1/pMB1/pBR322/pUC origin of replication
   2492..2543    -  misc_feature   bom (fragment): basis of mobility region from pBR322
   2611..2835    -  mobile_element Tn7R: mini-Tn7 element (right end of the Tn7 transposon) Tn7
   2902..3435    -  CDS            GmR: gentamycin acetyltransferase; aacC1; confers resistance to gentamycin
   3624..3652    -  promoter       Pc promoter: intI1 (promoter lies within the coding sequence); class 1 integron promoter
   3630..3989    -  CDS            YPR2_ECOLX (fragment): Protein predicted: Swiss-Prot protein existence level 4. From Escherichia coli.
   4009..4036    -  rep_origin     f1 ori (fragment): f1 bacteriophage origin of replication; arrow indicates direction of (+) strand synthesis
   4057..4078    -  promoter       SV40 promoter (fragment): SV40 enhancer and early promoter
   4082..4306    -  polyA_signal   bGH poly(A) signal: bovine growth hormone polyadenylation signal
   4380..5381    -  CDS            trpS: SYW_ECOLI - Experimental evidence at protein level: Swiss-Prot protein existence level 1. Catalyzes the attachment of tryptophan to tRNA(Trp). Amino acylates tRNA(Trp) with both L- and D-tryptophan, although D-tryptophan is a poor substrate (PubMed:10918062). From Escherichia coli (strain K12).
   5407..5425    -  promoter       T7 promoter: promoter for bacteriophage T7 RNA polymerase
   5441..5474    -  LTR            5' LTR (truncated) (fragment): truncated 5' long terminal repeat (LTR) from HIV-1
   5470..5673    -  promoter       CMV promoter: human cytomegalovirus (CMV) immediate early promoter
   5674..5977    -  enhancer       CMV enhancer: human cytomegalovirus immediate early enhancer
   6051..6291    +  promoter       U6 promoter: RNA polymerase III promoter for human U6 snRNA
   6299..6371    +  ncRNA          tRNA: Accession: RF00005 - tRNA
   6399..6639    +  promoter       U6 promoter: RNA polymerase III promoter for human U6 snRNA
   6647..6719    +  ncRNA          tRNA: Accession: RF00005 - tRNA
   6747..6987    +  promoter       U6 promoter: RNA polymerase III promoter for human U6 snRNA
   6995..7067    +  ncRNA          tRNA: Accession: RF00005 - tRNA
   7095..7335    +  promoter       U6 promoter: RNA polymerase III promoter for human U6 snRNA
   7343..7415    +  ncRNA          tRNA: Accession: RF00005 - tRNA
   7427..7445    -  enhancer       CMV enhancer (fragment): human cytomegalovirus immediate early enhancer
   7578..7881    +  enhancer       CMV enhancer: human cytomegalovirus immediate early enhancer
   7883..8160    +  promoter       chicken β-actin promoter: No description available
   8161..9177    +  intron         chimeric intron: chimera between introns from chicken β-actin and rabbit β-globin
   9247..9963    +  CDS            EGFP: EGFP is a basic (constitutively fluorescent) green fluorescent protein published in 1996, derived from Aequorea victoria. It is reported to be a rapidly-maturing weak dimer with moderate acid sensitivity.
  10092..10680   +  misc_feature   WPRE: woodchuck hepatitis virus posttranscriptional regulatory element
  10813..10868   +  polyA_signal   β-globin poly(A) signal: rabbit β-globin polyadenylation signal (Gil and Proudfoot, 1987)
  11220..11311   +  promoter       polyhedrin promoter: polh from Autographa californica; promoter for the baculovirus polyhedrin gene
  11370..12903   +  CDS            VSV-G (fragment) (sequence partly withheld): vesicular stomatitis virus G glycoprotein Indiana strain
  12932..13015   +  CDS            large T antigen (fragment): large T antigen from SV40 (simian virus 40)
  13038..13172   +  polyA_signal   SV40 poly(A) signal: SV40 polyadenylation signal
  13201..13366   -  mobile_element Tn7L: mini-Tn7 element (left end of the Tn7 transposon) Tn7
>Addgene plasmid #228786 | pAcBac3-EcTrp-TGA-EGFP** | addgene full sequence | sequence record 455602 | Addgene NGS Result
TTCTCTGTCACAGAATGAAAATTTTTCTGTCATCTCTTCGTTATTAATGTTTGTAATTGACTGAATATCA
ACGCTTATTTGCAGCCTGAATGGCGAATGGG
[124 nt withheld, positions 102-225]
C
[91 nt withheld, positions 227-317]
A
[49 nt withheld, positions 319-367]
CCTTTGACGTTGGAGTCCACGTTCTT
[37 nt withheld, positions 394-430]
ACCCTATCTCGGTCTATTCTTTTGATTTATAAGGGATTTTGCCGATTTCGGCCTATTGGTTAAAAAATGA
GCTGATTTAACAAAAATTTAACGCGAATTTTAACAAAATATTAACGCTTACAATTTAGGTGGCACTTTTC
GGGGAAATGTGCGCGGAACCCCTATTTGTTTATTTTTCTAAATACATTCAAATATGTATCCGCTCATGAG
ACAATAACCCTGATAAATGCTTCAATAATATTGAAAAAGGAAGAGTATGAGTATTCAACATTTCCGTGTC
GCCCTTATTCCCTTTTTTGCGGCATTTTGCCTTCCTGTTTTTGCTCACCCAGAAACGCTGGTGAAAGTAA
AAGATGCTGAAGATCAGTTGGGTGCACGAGTGGGTTACATCGAACTGGATCTCAACAGCGGTAAGATCCT
TGAGAGTTTTCGCCCCGAAGAACGTTTTCCAATGATGAGCACTTTTAAAGTTCTGCTATGTGGCGCGGTA
TTATCCCGTATTGACGCCGGGCAAGAGCAACTCGGTCGCCGCATACACTATTCTCAGAATGACTTGGTTG
AGTACTCACCAGTCACAGAAAAGCATCTTACGGATGGCATGACAGTAAGAGAATTATGCAGTGCTGCCAT
AACCATGAGTGATAACACTGCGGCCAACTTACTTCTGACAACGATCGGAGGACCGAAGGAGCTAACCGCT
TTTTTGCACAACATGGGGGATCATGTAACTCGCCTTGATCGTTGGGAACCGGAGCTGAATGAAGCCATAC
CAAACGACGAGCGTGACACCACGATGCCTGTAGCAATGGCAACAACGTTGCGCAAACTATTAACTGGCGA
ACTACTTACTCTAGCTTCCCGGCAACAATTAATAGACTGGATGGAGGCGGATAAAGTTGCAGGACCACTT
CTGCGCTCGGCCCTTCCGGCTGGCTGGTTTATTGCTGATAAATCTGGAGCCGGTGAGCGTGGGTCTCGCG
GTATCATTGCAGCACTGGGGCCAGATGGTAAGCCCTCCCGTATCGTAGTTATCTACACGACGGGGAGTCA
GGCAACTATGGATGAACGAAATAGACAGATCGCTGAGATAGGTGCCTCACTGATTAAGCATTGGTAACTG
TCAGACCAAGTTTACTCATATATACTTTAGATTGATTTAAAACTTCATTTTTAATTTAAAAGGATCTAGG
TGAAGATCCTTTTTGATAATCTCATGACCAAAATCCCTTAACGTGAGTTTTCGTTCCACTGAGCGTCAGA
CCCCGTAGAAAAGATCAAAGGATCTTCTTGAGATCCTTTTTTTCTGCGCGTAATCTGCTGCTTGCAAACA
AAAAAACCACCGCTACCAGCGGTGGTTTGTTTGCCGGATCAAGAGCTACCAACTCTTTTTCCGAAGGTAA
CTGGCTTCAGCAGAGCGCAGATACCAAATACTGTTCTTCTAGTGTAGCCGTAGTTAGGCCACCACTTCAA
GAACTCTGTAGCACCGCCTACATACCTCGCTCTGCTAATCCTGTTACCAGTGGCTGCTGCCAGTGGCGAT
AAGTCGTGTCTTACCGGGTTGGACTCAAGACGATAGTTACCGGATAAGGCGCAGCGGTCGGGCTGAACGG
GGGGTTCGTGCACACAGCCCAGCTTGGAGCGAACGACCTACACCGAACTGAGATACCTACAGCGTGAGCT
ATGAGAAAGCGCCACGCTTCCCGAAGGGAGAAAGGCGGACAGGTATCCGGTAAGCGGCAGGGTCGGAACA
GGAGAGCGCACGAGGGAGCTTCCAGGGGGAAACGCCTGGTATCTTTATAGTCCTGTCGGGTTTCGCCACC
TCTGACTTGAGCGTCGATTTTTGTGATGCTCGTCAGGGGGGCGGAGCCTATGGAAAAACGCCAGCAACGC
GGCCTTTTTACGGTTCCTGGCCTTTTGCTGGCCTTTTGCTCACATGTTCTTTCCTGCGTTATCCCCTGAT
TCTGTGGATAACCGTATTACCGCCTTTGAGTGAGCTGATACCGCTCGCCGCAGCCGAACGACCGAGCGCA
GCGAGTCAGTGAGCGAGGAAGCGGAAGAGCGCCTGATGCGGTATTTTCTCCTTACGCATCTGTGCGGTAT
TTCACACCGCATAGACCAGCCGCGTAACCTGGCAAAATCGGTTACGGTTGAGTAATAAATGGATGCCCTG
CGTAAGCGGGTGTGGGCGGACAATAAAGTCTTAAACTGAACAAAATAGATCTAAACTATGACAATAAAGT
CTTAAACTAGACAGAATAGTTGTAAACTGAAATCAGTCCAGTTATGCTGTGAAAAAGCATACTGGACTTT
TGTTATGGCTAAAGCAAACTCTTCATTTTCTGAAGTGCAAATTGCCCGTCGTATTAAAGAGGGGCGTGGC
CAAGGGCATGGTAAAGACTATATTCGCGGCGTTGTGACAATTTACCGAACAACTCCGCGGCCGGGAAGCC
GATCTCGGCTTGAACGAATTGTTAGGTGGCGGTACTTGGGTCGATATCAAAGTGCATCACTTCTTCCCGT
ATGCCCAACTTTGTATAGAGAGCCACTGCGGGATCGTCACCGTAATCTGCTTGCACGTAGATCACATAAG
CACCAAGCGCGTTGGCCTCATGCTTGAGGAGATTGATGAGCGCGGTGGCAATGCCCTGCCTCCGGTGCTC
GCCGGAGACTGCGAGATCATAGATATAGATCTCACTACGCGGCTGCTCAAACTTGGGCAGAACGTAAGCC
GCGAGAGCGCCAACAACCGCTTCTTGGTCGAAGGCAGCAAGCGCGATGAATGTCTTACTACGGAGCAAGT
TCCCGAGGTAATCGGAGTCCGGCTGATGTTGGGAGTAGGTGGCTACGTCTCCGAACTCACGACCGAAAAG
ATCAAGAGCAGCCCGCATGGATTTGACTTGGTCAGGGCCGAGCCTACATGTGCGAATGATGCCCATACTT
GAGCCACCTAACTTTGTTTTAGGGCGACTGCCCTGCTGCGTAACATCGTTGCTGCTGCGTAACATCGTTG
CTGCTCCATAACATCAAACATCGACCCACGGCGTAACGCGCTTGCTGCTTGGATGCCCGAGGCATAGACT
GTACAAAAAAACAGTCATAACAAGCCATGAAAACCGCCACTGCGCCGTTACCACCGCTGCGTTCGGTCAA
GGTTCTGGACCAGTTGCGTGAGCGCATACGCTACTTGCATTACAGTTTACGAACCGAACAGGCTTATGTC
AACTGGGTTCGTGCCTTCATCCGTTTCCACGGTGTGCGTCACCCGGCAACCTTGGGCAGCAGCGAAGTCG
AGGCATTTCTGTCCTGGCTGGCGAACGAGCGCAAGGTTTCGGTCTCCACGCATCGTCAGGCATTGGCGGC
CTTGCTGTTCTTCTACGGCAAGGTGCTGTGCACGGATCTGCCCTTGCTTCAGGAGATCGGTAGACCTCGG
CCGTCGCGGCGCTTGCCGGTGGTGCTGACCCCGGATGAAGTGGTTCGCATCCTCGGTTTTCTGGAAGGCG
AGCATCGTTTGTTCGCCCAGGACTCTAGCTATAGTTCTAGTGGTTGGCTACGTACCCGTAGTGGCTATGG
CAGGGCTTGCGCTTAATGCGCCGCTACAGGGCGCGTGGGGATACCCCCTAGAGCCCCAGCTGGTTCTTTC
CGCCTCAGAAGCCATAGAGCCCACCGCATCCCCAGCATGCCTGCTATTGTCTTCCCAATCCTCCCCCTTG
CTGTCCTGCCCCACCCCACCCCCCAGAATAGAATGACACCTACTCAGACAATGCGATGCAATTTCCTCAT
TTTATTAGGAAAGGACAGTGGGAGTGGCACCTTCCAGGGTCAAGGAAGGCACGGGGGAGGGGCAAACAAC
AGATGGCTGGCAACTAGAAGGCACAGTCGAGGCTGATCAGCGGGTTTAAACGGGCCCTCTAGACTCGAGT
TAAAGTCGACTTAACGCGTTGAATTCTTACGGCTTCGCCACAAAACCAATCGCTTCGTACACCGCTTTTA
GCGTACGGGAAGCGTGCGCGCTGGCTTTTTCCGCGCCATCTTTCATCACCTGTTGCAGGAAGGCTTCATC
GTTGCGGAAACGGTGATAGCGTTCCTGCAATTCAGTCAGCATACCGGAAACGGCATCAGCCACTTCACCT
TTCAGATGACCATACATCTTGCCTTCGAACTGTTTTTCCAGTTCTGGGATGCTCTGGCCCGTTACCGCTG
AAAGGATATCCAACAGGTTGGAAACGCCCGCTTTGTTCTGCACATCGTAGCGAACTACCGGCGGCTCGTC
GGAGTCAGTGACCGCACGTTTGATTTTCTTCACTACCGATTTCGGATCTTCCAGCAGGCCGATAACGTTA
TTGCGATTATCGTCAGACTTGGACATCTTCTTGGTCGGCTCCAGCAGCGACATTACGCGCGCGCCAGATT
TCGGAATAAACGGCTCCGGCACCTTAAAGATCTCGCCATACAGCGCGTTGAAACGCTGGGCAATATCGCG
GCTCAGTTCGAGGTGCTGTTTCTGGTCTTCACCACAAGGACCCAGATTAGTTTGATACAGCAGGATGTCC
GCTGCCATCAGCACCGGATAGTCAAACAGACCAGCGTTGATGTTCTCGGCATAACGCGCAGATTTATCTT
TAAACTGCGTCATGCGACTCAGTTCGCCGAAGTAGGTATAGCAGTTCAGTGCCCAGCCTAACTGTGCATG
TTCCGGCACGTGGGACTGAACAAAAATGGTGCTTTTCTCAGGATCGATACCACAAGCCAGATACAAGGCC
AGCGTATCCAGCGTCGCTTTACGCAGCTTCTGTGCATCCTGGCGCACGGTGATCGCGTGTTGGTCAACGA
TACAGTAAATGCAATGGTAGTCATCCTGCATGTTTACCCACTGACGCAGCGCACCCATGTAGTTACCAAT
GGTCAATTCACCTGAGGGCTGTGCGCCAGCAAAAACGATGGGCTTAGTCATGGTGGCGCTAGCCAGCTTG
GGTCTCCCTATAGTGAGTCGTATTAATTTCGATAAGCCAGTAAGCAGTGGGTTCTCTAGTTAGCCAGAGA
GCTCTGCTTATATAGACCTCCCACCGTACACGCCTACCGCCCATTTGCGTCAATGGGGCGGAGTTGTTAC
GACATTTTGGAAAGTCCCGTTGATTTTGGTGCCAAAACAAACTCCCATTGACGTCAATGGGGTGGAGACT
TGGAAATCCCCGTGAGTCAAACCGCTATCCACGCCCATTGATGTACTGCCAAAACCGCATCACCATGGTA
ATAGCGATGACTAATACGTAGATGTACTGCCAAGTAGGAAAGTCCCATAAGGTCATGTACTGGGCATAAT
GCCAGGCGGGCCATTTACCGTCATTGACGTCAATAGGGGGCGTACTTGGCATATGATACACTTGATGTAC
TGCCAAGTGGGCAGTTTACCGTAAATACTCCACCCATTGACGTCAATGGAAAGTCCCTATTGGCGTTACT
ATGGGAACATACGTCATTATTGACGTCAATGGGCGGGGGTCGTTGGGCGGTCAGCCAGGCGGGCCATTTA
CCGTAAGTTATGTAACGCGGAACTCCATATATGGGCTATGAACTAATGACCCCGTAATTGATTACTATTA
ATAACTAGGTCGGGCAGGAAGAGGGCCTATTTCCCATGATTCCTTCATATTTGCATATACGATACAAGGC
TGTTAGAGAGATAATTAGAATTAATTTGACTGTAAACACAAAGATATTAGTACAAAATACGTGACGTAGA
AAGTAATAATTTCTTGGGTAGTTTGCAGTTTTAAAATTATGTTTTAAAATGGACTATCATATGCTTACCG
TAACTTGAAAGTATTTCGATTTCTTGGCTTTATATATCTTGTGGAAAGGACGAAACACCAGGGGCGTAGT
TCAATTGGTAGAGCACCGGTCTTCAAAACCGGGTGTTGGGAGTTCGAGTCTCTCCGCCCCTGCCATTTTT
TGCTAGGTCGGGCAGGAAGAGGGCCTATTTCCCATGATTCCTTCATATTTGCATATACGATACAAGGCTG
TTAGAGAGATAATTAGAATTAATTTGACTGTAAACACAAAGATATTAGTACAAAATACGTGACGTAGAAA
GTAATAATTTCTTGGGTAGTTTGCAGTTTTAAAATTATGTTTTAAAATGGACTATCATATGCTTACCGTA
ACTTGAAAGTATTTCGATTTCTTGGCTTTATATATCTTGTGGAAAGGACGAAACACCAGGGGCGTAGTTC
AATTGGTAGAGCACCGGTCTTCAAAACCGGGTGTTGGGAGTTCGAGTCTCTCCGCCCCTGCCATTTTTTG
CTAGGTCGGGCAGGAAGAGGGCCTATTTCCCATGATTCCTTCATATTTGCATATACGATACAAGGCTGTT
AGAGAGATAATTAGAATTAATTTGACTGTAAACACAAAGATATTAGTACAAAATACGTGACGTAGAAAGT
AATAATTTCTTGGGTAGTTTGCAGTTTTAAAATTATGTTTTAAAATGGACTATCATATGCTTACCGTAAC
TTGAAAGTATTTCGATTTCTTGGCTTTATATATCTTGTGGAAAGGACGAAACACCAGGGGCGTAGTTCAA
TTGGTAGAGCACCGGTCTTCAAAACCGGGTGTTGGGAGTTCGAGTCTCTCCGCCCCTGCCATTTTTTGCT
AGGTCGGGCAGGAAGAGGGCCTATTTCCCATGATTCCTTCATATTTGCATATACGATACAAGGCTGTTAG
AGAGATAATTAGAATTAATTTGACTGTAAACACAAAGATATTAGTACAAAATACGTGACGTAGAAAGTAA
TAATTTCTTGGGTAGTTTGCAGTTTTAAAATTATGTTTTAAAATGGACTATCATATGCTTACCGTAACTT
GAAAGTATTTCGATTTCTTGGCTTTATATATCTTGTGGAAAGGACGAAACACCAGGGGCGTAGTTCAATT
GGTAGAGCACCGGTCTTCAAAACCGGGTGTTGGGAGTTCGAGTCTCTCCGCCCCTGCCATTTTTTGCTAG
TCAATAATCAATGTCAACGCGTATATCTGGCCCGTACATCGCGAAGCAGCGCAAAACGGATCCTGCAGGC
TGATCACTGCTTGAGCCTAGTTATTAATAGTAATCAATTACGGGGTCATTAGTTCATAGCCCATATATGG
AGTTCCGCGTTACATAACTTACGGTAAATGGCCCGCCTGGCTGACCGCCCAACGACCCCCGCCCATTGAC
GTCAATAATGACGTATGTTCCCATAGTAACGCCAATAGGGACTTTCCATTGACGTCAATGGGTGGAGTAT
TTACGGTAAACTGCCCACTTGGCAGTACATCAAGTGTATCATATGCCAAGTACGCCCCCTATTGACGTCA
ATGACGGTAAATGGCCCGCCTGGCATTATGCCCAGTACATGACCTTATGGGACTTTCCTACTTGGCAGTA
CATCTACGTATTAGTCATCGCTATTACCATGGTCGAGGTGAGCCCCACGTTCTGCTTCACTCTCCCCATC
TCCCCCCCCTCCCCACCCCCAATTTTGTATTTATTTATTTTTTAATTATTTTGTGCAGCGATGGGGGCGG
GGGGGGGGGGGGGGCGCGCGCCRGGSGGGGSGGGGSGGGGSGRGGGGSGGGGSGGGGSGRGGSGGRGAGG
TGCGGCGGCAGCCAATCAGAGCGGCGCGCTCCGAAAGTTTCCTTTTATGGCGAGGCGGCGGCGGCGGCGG
CCCTATAAAAAGCGAAGCGCGCGGCGGGCGGGAGTCGCTGCGCGCTGCCTTCGCCCCGTGCCCCGCTCCG
CCGCCGCCTCGCGCCGCCCGCCCCGGCTCTGACTGACCGCGTTACTCCCACAGGTGAGCGGGCGGGACGG
CCCTTCTCCTCCGGGCTGTAATTAGCGCTTGGTTTAATGACGGCTTGTTTCTTTTCTGTGGCTGCGTGAA
AGCCTTGAGGGGCTCCGGGAGGGCCCTTTGTGCGGGGGGAGCGGCTCGGGGGGTGCGTGCGTGTGTGTGT
GCGTGGGGAGCGCCGCGTGCGGCTCCGCGCTGCCCGGCGGCTGTGAGCGCTGCGGGCGCGGCGCGGGGCT
TTGTGCGCTCCGCAGTGTGCGCGAGGGGAGCGCGGCCGGGGGCGGTGCCCCGCGGTGCGGGGGGGGCTGC
GAGGGGAACAAAGGCTGCGTGCGGGGTGTGTGCGTGGGGGGGTGAGCAGGGGGTGTGGGCGCGTCGGTCG
GGCTGCAACCCCCCCTGCACCCCCCTCCCCGAGTTGCTGAGCACGGCCCGGCTTCGGGTGCGGGGCTCCG
TACGGGGCGTGGCGCGGGGCTCGCCGTGCCGGGCGGGGGGTGGCGGCAGGTGGGGGTGCCGGGCGGGGCG
GGGCCGCCTCGGGCCGGGGRGGGCTCGGGGGAGGGGCGCGGCGGCCCCCGGAGCGCCGGCGGCTGTCGAG
GCGCGGCGAGCCGCAGCCATTGCCTTTTATGGTAATCGTGCGAGAGGGCGCAGGGACTTCCTTTGTCCCA
AATCTGTGCGGAGCCGAAATCTGGGAGGCGCCGCCGCACCCCCTCTAGCGGGCGCGGGGCGAAGCGGTGC
GGCGCCGGCAGGAAGGAAATGGGCGGGGAGGGCCTTCGTGCGTCGCCGCGCCGCCGTCCCCTTCTCCCTC
TCCAGCCTCGGGGCTGTCCGCGGGGGGACGGCTGCCTTCGGGGGGGACGGGGCAGGGCGGGGTTCGGCTT
CTGGCGTGTGACCGGCGGCTCTAGAGCCTCTGCTAACCATGTTCATGCCTTCTTCTTTTTCCTACAGCTC
CTGGGCAACGTGCTGGTTATTGTGCTGTCTCATCATTTTGGCAAAGAATTGGCCAAGGAGGCCACCATGG
TGAGCAAGGGCGAGGAGCTGTTCACCGGGGTGGTGCCCATCCTGGTCGAGCTGGACGGCGACGTAAACGG
CCACAAGTTCAGCGTGTCCGGCGAGGGCGAGGGCGATGCCACTTGAGGCAAGCTGACCCTGAAGTTCATC
TGCACCACCGGCAAGCTGCCCGTGCCCTGGCCCACCCTCGTGACCACCCTGACCTACGGCGTGCAGTGCT
TCAGCCGCTACCCCGACCACATGAAGCAGCACGACTTCTTCAAGTCCGCCATGCCCGAAGGCTACGTCCA
GGAGCGCACCATCTTCTTCAAGGACGACGGCAACTACAAGACCCGCGCCGAGGTGAAGTTCGAGGGCGAC
ACCCTGGTGAACCGCATCGAGCTGAAGGGCATCGACTTCAAGGAGGACGGCAACATCCTGGGGCACAAGC
TGGAGTACAACTACAACAGCCACAACGTCTAGATCATGGCCGACAAGCAGAAGAACGGCATCAAGGTGAA
CTTCAAGATCCGCCACAACATCGAGGACGGCAGCGTGCAGCTCGCCGACCACTACCAGCAGAACACCCCC
ATCGGCGACGGCCCCGTGCTGCTGCCCGACAACCACTACCTGAGCACCCAGTCCGCCCTGAGCAAAGACC
CCAACGAGAAGCGCGATCACATGGTCCTGCTGGAGTTCGTGACCGCCGCCGGGATCACTCTCGGCATGGA
CGAGCTGTACAAGGGGCCCTTCGAACAAAAACTCATCTCAGAAGAGGATCTGAATATGCATACCGGTCAT
CATCACCATCACCATCATCACCATCACCATCATTAAGGCCTCTAAGGCCGAATTCAACGCGTTAAGTCGA
CAATCAACCTCTGGATTACAAAATTTGTGAAAGATTGACTGGTATTCTTAACTATGTTGCTCCTTTTACG
CTATGTGGATACGCTGCTTTAATGCCTTTGTATCATGCTATTGCTTCCCGTATGGCTTTCATTTTCTCCT
CCTTGTATAAATCCTGGTTGCTGTCTCTTTATGAGGAGTTGTGGCCCGTTGTCAGGCAACGTGGCGTGGT
GTGCACTGTGTTTGCTGACGCAACCCCCACTGGTTGGGGCATTGCCACCACCTGTCAGCTCCTTTCCGGG
ACTTTCGCTTTCCCCCTCCCTATTGCCACGGCGGAACTCATCGCCGCCTGCCTTGCCCGCTGCTGGACAG
GGGCTCGGCTGTTGGGCACTGACAATTCCGTGGTGTTGTCGGGGAAATCATCGTCCTTTCCTTGGCTGCT
CGCCTGTGTTGCCACCTGGATTCTGCGCGGGACGTCCTTCTGCTACGTCCCTTCGGCCCTCAATCCAGCG
GACCTTCCTTCCCGCGGCCTGCTGCCGGCTCTGCGGCCTCTTCCGCGTCTTCGCCTTCGCCCTCAGACGA
GTCGGATCTCCCTTTGGGCCGCCTCCCCGCGTCGACTTTAACTCGGCCAGCACAGTGGTCGATCGACCAA
TGCCCTGGCTCACAAATACCACTGAGATCTTTTTCCCTCTGCCAAAAATTATGGGGACATCATGAAGCCC
CTTGAGCATCTGACTTCTGGCTAATAAAGGAAATTTATTTTCATTGCAATAGTGTGTTGGAATTTTTTGT
GTCTCTCACTCGGAAGGACATATGGGAGGGCAAATCATTTAAAACATCAGAATGAGTATTTGGTTTAGAG
TTTGGCAACATATGCCCATATGCTGGCTGCCATGAACAAAGGTTGGCTATAAAGAGGTCATCAGTATATG
AAACAGCCCCCTGCTGTCCATTCCTTATTCCATAGAAAAGCCTTGACTTGAGGTTAGATTTTTTTTATAT
TTTGTTTTGTGTTATTTTTTTCTTTAACATCCCTAAAATTTTCCTTACATGTTTTACTAGCCAGATTTTT
CCTCCTCTCCTGACTACTCCCAGTCATAGCTGTCCCTCTTCTTTGCGGCCGCGGTCCGTATACTCCGGAA
TATTAATAGATCATGGAGATAATTAAAATGATAACCATCTCGCAAATAAATAAGTATTTTACTGTTTTCG
TAACAGTTTTGTAATAAAAAAACCTATAAATATTCCGGATTATTCATACCGTCCCACCATCGGGCGCGAA
CTCCTAAAAAACCGCCACCATGAAGTGCCTTTTGTACTTAGCCTTTTTATTCATTGGGGTGAATTGC
[1296 nt withheld, positions 11418-12713]
AATCCAATCGAGCTTGTAGAAGGTTGGTTCAGTAGTTGGAAAAGCTCTATTGCCTCTTTTTTCTTTATCA
TAGGGTTAATCATTGGACTATTCTTGGTTCTCCGAGTTGGTATCCATCTTTGCATTAAATTAAAGCACAC
CAAGAAAAGACAGATTTATACAGACATAGAGATGAACCGACTTGGAAAGTGATAAAAGCTTGTCGAGAAG
TACTAGAGGATCATAATCAGCCATACCACATTTGTAGAGGTTTTACTTGCTTTAAAAAACCTCCCACACC
TCCCCCTGAACCTGAAACATAAAATGAATGCAATTGTTGTTGTTAACTTGTTTATTGCAGCTTATAATGG
TTACAAATAAAGCAATAGCATCACAAATTTCACAAATAAAGCATTTTTTTCACTGCATTCTAGTTGTGGT
TTGTCCAAACTCATCAATGTATCTTATCATGTCTGGATCTGATCACTGCTTGAGCCTAGGAGATCCGAAC
CAGATAAGTGAAATCTAGTTCCAAACTATTTTGTCATTTTTAATTTTCGTATTAGCTTACGACGCTACAC
CCAGTTCCCATCTATTTTGTCACTCTTCCCTAAATAATCCTTAAAAACTCCATTTCCACCCCTCCCAGTT
CCCAACTATTTTGTCCGCCCACAGCGGGGCATTTTTCTTCCTGTTATGTTTTTAATCAAACATCCTGCCA
ACTCCATGTGACAAACCGTCATCTTCGGCTACTTT
